>Addgene plasmid #162734 | pET28a(+) NRP1 b1 (273-427) | addgene full sequence | sequence record 331325 | Addgene NGS Result
CGCTATCGGCTGAATTTGATTGCGAGTGAGATATTTATGCCAGCCAGCCAGACGCAGACGCGCCGAGACA
GAACTTAATGGGCCCGCTAACAGCGCGATTTGCTGGTGACCCAATGCGACCAGATGCTCCACGCCCAGTC
GCGTACCGTCTTCATGGGAGAAAATAATACTGTTGATGGGTGTCTGGTCAGAGACATCAAGAAATAACGC
CGGAACATTAGTGCAGGCAGCTTCCACAGCAATGGCATCCTGGTCATCCAGCGGATAGTTAATGATCAGC
CCACTGACGCGTTGCGCGAGAAGATTGTGCACCGCCGCTTTACAGGCTTCGACGCCGCTTCGTTCTACCA
TCGACACCACCACGCTGGCACCCAGTTGATCGGCGCGAGATTTAATCGCCGCGACAATTTGCGACGGCGC
GTGCAGGGCCAGACTGGAGGTGGCAACGCCAATCAGCAACGACTGTTTGCCCGCCAGTTGTTGTGCCACG
CGGTTGGGAATGTAATTCAGCTCCGCCATCGCCGCTTCCACTTTTTCCCGCGTTTTCGCAGAAACGTGGC
TGGCCTGGTTCACCACGCGGGAAACGGTCTGATAAGAGACACCGGCATACTCTGCGACATCGTATAACGT
TACTGGTTTCACATTCACCACCCTGAATTGACTCTCTTCCGGGCGCTATCATGCCATACCGCGAAAGGTT
TTGCGCCATTCGATGGTGTCCGGGATCTCGACGCTCTCCCTTATGCGACTCCTGCATTAGGAAGCAGCCC
AGTAGTAGGTTGAGGCCGTTGAGCACCGCCGCCGCAAGGAATGGTGCATGCAAGGAGATGGCGCCCAACA
GTCCCCCGGCCACGGGGCCTGCCACCATACCCACGCCGAAACAAGCGCTCATGAGCCCGAAGTGGCGAGC
CCGATCTTCCCCATCGGTGATGTCGGCGATATAGGCGCCAGCAACCGCACCTGTGGCGCCGGTGATGCCG
GCCACGATGCGTCCGGCGTAGAGGATCGAGATCTCGATCCCGCGAAATTAATACGACTCACTATAGGGGA
ATTGTGAGCGGATAACAATTCCCCTCTAGAAATAATTTTGTTTAACTTTAAGAAGGAGATATACCATGGG
CAGCAGCCATCATCATCATCATCACAGCAGCGGCCTGGTGCCGCGCGGCAGCCATATGGAAAACCTGTAT
CAGGGCGGCCACATG
[465 nt withheld, positions 1206-1670]
TAACTCGAGCACCACCACCACCACCACTGAGATCCGGCTGCTAACAAAGCCCGAAAGGAAGCTGAGTTGG
CTGCTGCCACCGCTGAGCAATAACTAGCATAACCCCTTGGGGCCTCTAAACGGGTCTTGAGGGGTTTTTT
GCTGAAAGGAGGAACTATATCCGGATTGGCGAATGGG
[124 nt withheld, positions 1848-1971]
C
[91 nt withheld, positions 1973-2063]
A
[49 nt withheld, positions 2065-2113]
CCTTTGACGTTGGAGTCCACGTTCTTT
[37 nt withheld, positions 2141-2177]
ACCCTATCTCGGTCTATTCTTTTGATTTATAAGGGATTTTGCCGATTTCGGCCTATTGGTTAAAAAATGA
GCTGATTTAACAAAAATTTAACGCGAATTTTAACAAAATATTAACGCTTACAATTTAGGTGGCACTTTTC
GGGGAAATGTGCGCGGAACCCCTATTTGTTTATTTTTCTAAATACATTCAAATATGTATCCGCTCATGAA
TTAATTCTTAGAAAAACTCATCGAGCATCAAATGAAACTGCAATTTATTCATATCAGGATTATCAATACC
ATATTTTTGAAAAAGCCGTTTCTGTAATGAAGGAGAAAACTCACCGAGGCAGTTCCATAGGATGGCAAGA
TCCTGGTATCGGTCTGCGATTCCGACTCGTCCAACATCAATACAACCTATTAATTTCCCCTCGTCAAAAA
TAAGGTTATCAAGTGAGAAATCACCATGAGTGACGACTGAATCCGGTGAGAATGGCAAAAGTTTATGCAT
TTCTTTCCAGACTTGTTCAACAGGCCAGCCATTACGCTCGTCATCAAAATCACTCGCATCAACCAAACCG
TTATTCATTCGTGATTGCGCCTGAGCGAGACGAAATACGCGATCGCTGTTAAAAGGACAATTACAAACAG
GAATCGAATGCAACCGGCGCAGGAACACTGCCAGCGCATCAACAATATTTTCACCTGAATCAGGATATTC
TTCTAATACCTGGAATGCTGTTTTCCCGGGGATCGCAGTGGTGAGTAACCATGCATCATCAGGAGTACGG
ATAAAATGCTTGATGGTCGGAAGAGGCATAAATTCCGTCAGCCAGTTTAGTCTGACCATCTCATCTGTAA
CATCATTGGCAACGCTACCTTTGCCATGTTTCAGAAACAACTCTGGCGCATCGGGCTTCCCATACAATCG
ATAGATTGTCGCACCTGATTGCCCGACATTATCGCGAGCCCATTTATACCCATATAAATCAGCATCCATG
TTGGAATTTAATCGCGGCCTAGAGCAAGACGTTTCCCGTTGAATATGGCTCATAACACCCCTTGTATTAC
TGTTTATGTAAGCAGACAGTTTTATTGTTCATGACCAAAATCCCTTAACGTGAGTTTTCGTTCCACTGAG
CGTCAGACCCCGTAGAAAAGATCAAAGGATCTTCTTGAGATCCTTTTTTTCTGCGCGTAATCTGCTGCTT
GCAAACAAAAAAACCACCGCTACCAGCGGTGGTTTGTTTGCCGGATCAAGAGCTACCAACTCTTTTTCCG
AAGGTAACTGGCTTCAGCAGAGCGCAGATACCAAATACTGTCCTTCTAGTGTAGCCGTAGTTAGGCCACC
ACTTCAAGAACTCTGTAGCACCGCCTACATACCTCGCTCTGCTAATCCTGTTACCAGTGGCTGCTGCCAG
TGGCGATAAGTCGTGTCTTACCGGGTTGGACTCAAGACGATAGTTACCGGATAAGGCGCAGCGGTCGGGC
TGAACGGGGGGTTCGTGCACACAGCCCAGCTTGGAGCGAACGACCTACACCGAACTGAGATACCTACAGC
GTGAGCTATGAGAAAGCGCCACGCTTCCCGAAGGGAGAAAGGCGGACAGGTATCCGGTAAGCGGCAGGGT
CGGAACAGGAGAGCGCACGAGGGAGCTTCCAGGGGGAAACGCCTGGTATCTTTATAGTCCTGTCGGGTTT
CGCCACCTCTGACTTGAGCGTCGATTTTTGTGATGCTCGTCAGGGGGGCGGAGCCTATGGAAAAACGCCA
GCAACGCGGCCTTTTTACGGTTCCTGGCCTTTTGCTGGCCTTTTGCTCACATGTTCTTTCCTGCGTTATC
CCCTGATTCTGTGGATAACCGTATTACCGCCTTTGAGTGAGCTGATACCGCTCGCCGCAGCCGAACGACC
GAGCGCAGCGAGTCAGTGAGCGAGGAAGCGGAAGAGCGCCTGATGCGGTATTTTCTCCTTACGCATCTGT
GCGGTATTTCACACCGCAATGGTGCACTCTCAGTACAATCTGCTCTGATGCCGCATAGTTAAGCCAGTAT
ACACTCCGCTATCGCTACGTGACTGGGTCATGGCTGCGCCCCGACACCCGCCAACACCCGCTGACGCGCC
CTGACGGGCTTGTCTGCTCCCGGCATCCGCTTACAGACAAGCTGTGACCGTCTCCGGGAGCTGCATGTGT
CAGAGGTTTTCACCGTCATCACCGAAACGCGCGAGGCAGCTGCGGTAAAGCTCATCAGCGTGGTCGTGAA
GCGATTCACAGATGTCTGCCTGTTCATCCGCGTCCAGCTCGTTGAGTTTCTCCAGAAGCGTTAATGTCTG
GCTTCTGATAAAGCGGGCCATGTTAAGGGCGGTTTTTTCCTGTTTGGTCACTGATGCCTCCGTGTAAGGG
GGATTTCTGTTCATGGGGGTAATGATACCGATGAAACGAGAGAGGATGCTCACGATACGGGTTACTGATG
ATGAACATGCCCGGTTACTGGAACGTTGTGAGGGTAAACAACTGGCGGTATGGATGCGGCGGGACCAGAG
AAAAATCACTCAGGGTCAATGCCAGCGCTTCGTTAATACAGATGTAGGTGTTCCACAGGGTAGCCAGCAG
CATCCTGCGATGCAGATCCGGAACATAATGGTGCAGGGCGCTGACTTCCGCGTTTCCAGACTTTACGAAA
CACGGAAACCGAAGACCATTCATGTTGTTGCTCAGGTCGCAGACGTTTTGCAGCAGCAGTCGCTTCACGT
TCGCTCGCGTATCGGTGATTCATTCTGCTAACCAGTAAGGCAACCCCGCCAGCCTAGCCGGGTCCTCAAC
GACAGGAGCACGATCATGCGCACCCGTGGGGCCGCCATGCCGGCGATAATGGCCTGCTTCTCGCCGAAAC
GTTTGGTGGCGGGACCAGTGACGAAGGCTTGAGCGAGGGCGTGCAAGATTCCGAATACCGCAAGCGACAG
GCCGATCATCGTCGCGCTCCAGCGAAAGCGGTCCTCGCCGAAAATGACCCAGAGCGCTGCCGGCACCTGT
CCTACGAGTTGCATGATAAAGAAGACAGTCATAAGTGCGGCGACGATAGTCATGCCCCGCGCCCACCGGA
AGGAGCTGACTGGGTTGAAGGCTCTCAAGGGCATCGGTCGAGATCCCGGTGCCTAATGAGTGAGCTAACT
TACATTAATTGCGTTGCGCTCACTGCCCGCTTTCCAGTCGGGAAACCTGTCGTGCCAGCTGCATTAATGA
ATCGGCCAACGCGCGGGGAGAGGCGGTTTGCGTATTGGGCGCCAGGGTGGTTTTTCTTTTCACCAGTGAG
ACGGGCAACAGCTGATTGCCCTTCACCGCCTGGCCCTGAGAGAGTTGCAGCAAGCGGTCCACGCTGGTTT
GCCCCAGCAGGCGAAAATCCTGTTTGATGGTGGTTAACGGCGGGATATAACATGAGCTGTCTTCGGTATC
GTCGTATCCCACTACCGAGATATCCGCACCAACGCGCAGCCCGGACTCGGTAATGGCGCGCATTGCGCCC
AGCGCCATCTGATCGTTGGCAACCAGCATCGCAGTGGGAACGATGCCCTCATTCAGCATTTGCATGGTTT
GTTGAAAACCGGACATGGCACTCCAGTCGCCTTCCCGTTC
Features (pLannotate 1.2.2; 21 found; start..end, strand, type, name):
    643..720     -  promoter       lacI promoter: lacI
    728..1007    -  CDS            TcR (fragment): tetracycline efflux protein; tet; confers resistance to tetracycline
   1029..1047    +  promoter       T7 promoter: promoter for bacteriophage T7 RNA polymerase
   1048..1072    +  protein_bind   lac operator: The lac repressor binds to the lac operator to inhibit transcription in E. coli. This inhibition can be relieved by adding lactose or isopropyl-β-D-thiogalactopyranoside (IPTG). lac repressor encoded by lacI
   1087..1109    +  RBS            RBS: efficient ribosome binding site from bacteriophage T7 gene 10 (Olins and Rangwala, 1989)
   1128..1144    +  CDS            capTEV™ (fragment): composite tag for in vivo biotinylation, TEV protease cleavage, and 6xHis tagging
   1155..1172    +  CDS            thrombin site: thrombin recognition and cleavage site
   1206..1670    +  CDS            NRP1 (fragment) (sequence withheld): NRP1_HUMAN - Also known as NRP, VEGF165R. Experimental evidence at protein level: Swiss-Prot protein existence level 1. (Microbial infection) Acts as a host factor for human coronavirus SARS-CoV-2 infection. Recognizes and binds to CendR motif RRAR on SARS-CoV-2 spike protein S1 which enhances SARS-CoV-2 infection. From Homo sapiens (Human).
   1680..1697    +  CDS            9xHis (fragment): 9xHis affinity tag
   1707..1756    +  CDS            SET1 (fragment): solubility-enhancement tag derived from T7 phage gene 10B
   1764..1811    +  terminator     T7 terminator: transcription terminator for bacteriophage T7 RNA polymerase
   1848..2276    +  rep_origin     f1 ori (sequence partly withheld): f1 bacteriophage origin of replication; arrow indicates direction of (+) strand synthesis
   2329..2386    +  promoter       AmpR promoter (fragment): bla
   2395..3210    -  CDS            KanR: aminoglycoside phosphotransferase; aph(3')-Ia; confers resistance to kanamycin in bacteria or G418 (Geneticin®) in eukaryotes
   3332..3920    +  rep_origin     ori: high-copy-number ColE1/pMB1/pBR322/pUC origin of replication
   4106..4245    -  misc_feature   bom: basis of mobility region from pBR322
   4347..4538    -  CDS            rop: Rop protein, which maintains plasmids at low copy number; rop
   4555..4935    +  CDS            YPB1_ECOLX: Protein predicted: Swiss-Prot protein existence level 4. From Escherichia coli.
   5007..5298    -  CDS            TcR (fragment): tetracycline efflux protein; tet; confers resistance to tetracycline
   5313..5334    -  protein_bind   CAP binding site: CAP binding activates transcription in the presence of cAMP. E. coli catabolite activator protein
   5347..642     -  CDS            lacI (across the origin): lac repressor; lacI; The lac repressor binds to the lac operator to inhibit transcription in E. coli. This inhibition can be relieved by adding lactose or isopropyl-β-D-thiogalactopyranoside (IPTG).
