[The description below was written by a language model from this plasmid's Addgene catalogue record and pLannotate feature annotations shown in this document.]
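Description:
pET28a(+) NRP1 b1 (273-427) is a 5,787-nt bacterial expression plasmid built on the pET-28a(+) backbone for producing the b1 domain of the human Neuropilin 1 receptor in E. coli. It replicates from a ColE1/pMB1-type origin accompanied by the pBR322 bom region and the rop gene, which moderates copy number (the catalogue entry lists copy number as unknown). Selection is by kanamycin through the aph(3')-Ia resistance gene. An f1 phage origin is also present. Short matches to tetracycline resistance sequence and an AmpR promoter fragment are backbone remnants, not functional markers.

The insert is a codon-optimised sequence encoding human NRP1 residues 273-427. It sits downstream of a T7 promoter, a lac operator and the T7 gene 10 ribosome binding site, and is followed by a T7 terminator. The plasmid carries lacI under its own promoter, so transcription stays repressed until lactose or IPTG is added, and expression needs a host that supplies T7 RNA polymerase. The protein carries an N-terminal 6xHis tag followed by a thrombin cleavage site, so it can be affinity purified and the tag then removed. The automated annotation labels the N-terminal His region as a fragment of a composite tag. It also detects a vector-derived His-tag sequence downstream of the insert; the record describes only the N-terminal tag and does not say whether the downstream one is translated.

NRP1 is annotated as a host factor that binds the CendR motif of the SARS-CoV-2 spike S1 protein, and the associated publication concerns this role. The plasmid therefore serves to make recombinant b1 domain for work on that interaction, although the record does not name specific downstream applications.
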