Addgene plasmid #162734: pET28a(+) NRP1 b1 (273-427)
Purpose: Bacterial expression of the b1 domain from the human Neuropilin 1 receptor (NRP1). With an N-terminal 6His tag and thrombin cleavage site.
Depositing lab: Brett Collins. Depositing organization: University of Queensland. Publication: Neuropilin-1 is a host factor for SARS-CoV-2 infection. Daly JL, Simonetti B, Klein K, Chen KE, Williamson MK, Anton-Plagaro C, Shoemark DK, Simon-Gracia L, Bauer M, Hollandi R, Greber UF, Horvath P, Sessions RB, Helenius A, Hiscox JA, Teesalu T, Matthews DA, Davidson AD, Collins BM, Cullen PJ, Yamauchi Y. Science. 2020 Oct 20. pii: science.abd3072. doi: 10.1126/science.abd3072. PubMed 33082294.
Backbone
  Vector backbone: pET-28a(+)
  Vector type: Bacterial Expression
Growth in bacteria
  Bacterial resistance: Kanamycin, 50 μg/mL
  Growth temperature: 37°C
  Growth strain: DH5alpha
  Copy number: Unknown
Gene/Insert
  Gene/Insert name: Human NRP1 b1 domain residues 273-427
  Species: H. sapiens (human)
  Mutation: Codon optimised
Terms and licenses: Academic/Nonprofit Terms; Industry Terms
How to cite: pET28a(+) NRP1 b1 (273-427) was a gift from Brett Collins (Addgene plasmid # 162734 ; http://n2t.net/addgene:162734 ; RRID:Addgene_162734)
